>Addgene plasmid #43432 | II-TCCC | depositor partial sequence | sequence record 58697 | II-TCCC sequence 426 bps
CGTCTCGCTTAACCCCAGAGCAGGTCGTGGCCATTGCCTCGAATGGAGGGGGCAAACAGGCGTTGGAAAC
CGTACAACGATTGCTGCCGGTGCTGTGCCAAGCGCACGGCCTCACCCCAGAGCAGGTCGTGGCGATCGCA
AGCCACGACGGAGGAAAGCAAGCCTTGGAAACAGTACAGAGGCTGTTGCCTGTGCTGTGCCAAGCGCACG
GATTAACCCCAGAGCAGGTCGTGGCGATCGCAAGCCACGACGGAGGAAAGCAAGCCTTGGAAACAGTACA
GAGGCTGTTGCCTGTGCTGTGCCAAGCGCACGGATTAACCCCAGAGCAGGTCGTGGCGATCGCAAGCCAC
GACGGAGGAAAGCAAGCCTTGGAAACAGTACAGAGGCTGTTGCCTGTGCTGTGCCAAGCGCACGGGCTCA
GAGACG
