>Addgene plasmid #43432 | II-TCCC | addgene partial sequence | sequence record 60564 | M13-F20 5'-TGTAAAACGACGGCCAGT-3'
CTATAGGGCGAATTGGGCCCTCTAGATGCATGCTCGAGCGGCCGCCAGTGTGATGGATATCTGCAGAATT
CGCCCTTCTTTCCTGTGCCCACGTCTCTGAGCCCGTGCGCTTGGCACAGCACAGGCAACAGCCTCTGTAC
TGTTTCCAAGGCTTGCTTTCCTCCGTCGTGGCTTGCGATCGCCACGACCTGCTCTGGGGTTAATCCGTGC
GCTTGGCACAGCACAGGCAACAGCCTCTGTACTGTTTCCAAGGCTTGCTTTCCTCCGTCGTGGCTTGCGA
TCGCCACGACCTGCTCTGGGGTTAATCCGTGCGCTTGGCACAGCACAGGCAACAGCCTCTGTACTGTTTC
CAAGGCTTGCTTTCCTCCGTCGTGGCTTGCGATCGCCACGACCTGCTCTGGGGTGAGGCCGTGCGCTTGG
CACAGCACCGGCAGCAATCGTTGTACGGTTTCCAACGCCTGTTTGCCCCCTCCATTCGAGGCAATGGCCA
CGACCTGCTCTGGGGTTAAGCGAGACGCGCTAGGACGGCAAGGGCGAATTCCAGCACACTGGCGGCCGTT
ACTAGTGGATCCGAGCTCGGTACCAAGCTTGATGCATAGCTTGAGTATTCTATAGTGTCACCTAAATAGC
TTGGCGTAATCATGGTCATAGCTGTTTCCTGTGTGAAATTGTTATCCGCTCACAATTCCACACAACATAC
GAGCCGGAAGCATAAAGTGTAAAGCCTGGGGTGCCTAATGAGTGAGCTAACTCACATTAATTGCGTTGCG
CTCACTGCCCGCTTTCCAGTCGGGAAACCTGTCGTGCCAGCTGCATTAATGAATCGGCCAACGCGCGGGG
AGAGGCGGTTTGCGTATTGGGCGCTCTTCCGCTTCCTCGCTCACTGACTCGCTGCGCTCGGTCGTTCGGC
TGCGGCGAGCGGTATCAGCTCACTCAAAGGCGGTAATACGGTTATCCACAGAATCAGGGGATAACGCAGG
AAAGAACATGTGAGCAAAAGGCCAGCAAAAGGCCAGGAACCGTAAAAAGGCC
