[The description below was written by a language model from this plasmid's Addgene catalogue record.]
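Description:
II-TCCC is a bacterial cloning plasmid built on the commercial pCRII-TOPO backbone (about 4 kb without insert), carrying a 426 bp synthetic insert introduced by TOPO cloning. It is a high-copy plasmid propagated in E. coli and selectable with both ampicillin and kanamycin, reflecting the two resistance markers of this backbone. The insert sits between the T7 and M13-reverse priming sites, which are the recorded sequencing positions. No promoter intended to express the insert in eukaryotic cells is recorded, and the vector type is given simply as bacterial cloning, so the plasmid appears to serve as a storage and source vector for a DNA module, not as an expression construct.

The record does not describe the insert's content beyond its name and synthetic origin. The plasmid was deposited with a publication describing a TALEN genome-editing system for generating human stem cell-based disease models. In that context, the name and size suggest a pre-assembled block of four TAL effector repeats, each roughly 100 bp, recognising the bases T, C, C and C, with the "II" prefix probably marking its position in an ordered assembly. This reading is an inference from the name, the insert length and the associated paper, not something stated in the catalogue fields. If it is correct, the plasmid would be one member of a library of multimer modules that are combined to build custom TALE DNA-binding arrays, which are then joined to a nuclease domain in a separate expression vector. No feature table was supplied, so the flanking sites used for such assembly cannot be confirmed.
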