Addgene plasmid #43432: II-TCCC
Depositing lab: Chad Cowan & Kiran Musunuru. Depositing organization: Harvard University. Publication: A TALEN Genome-Editing System for Generating Human Stem Cell-Based Disease Models. Ding Q, Lee YK, Schaefer EA, Peters DT, Veres A, Kim K, Kuperwasser N, Motola DL, Meissner TB, Hendriks WT, Trevisan M, Gupta RM, Moisan A, Banks E, Friesen M, Schinzel RT, Xia F, Tang A, Xia Y, Figueroa E, Wann A, Ahfeldt T, Daheron L, Zhang F, Rubin LL, Peng LF, Chung RT, Musunuru K, Cowan CA. Cell Stem Cell. 2012 Dec 12. pii: S1934-5909(12)00645-5. doi: 10.1016/j.stem.2012.11.011. PubMed 23246482.
Backbone
  Vector backbone: pCRII-TOPO
  Backbone manufacturer: Invitrogen
  Backbone size w/o insert (bp): 3973
  Vector type: Bacterial Cloning
Growth in bacteria
  Bacterial resistance: Ampicillin and Kanamycin, 100 & 50 μg/mL
  Growth temperature: 37°C
  Growth strain: Top10
  Copy number: High Copy
Gene/Insert
  Gene/Insert name: II-TCCC
  Species: Synthetic
  Insert size (bp): 426
  Cloning method: TOPO Cloning
  Sequencing primers: 5′ T7; 3′ M13-rev
Terms and licenses: Academic/Nonprofit Terms; Industry Terms: Not Available to Industry
How to cite: II-TCCC was a gift from Chad Cowan & Kiran Musunuru (Addgene plasmid # 43432 ; http://n2t.net/addgene:43432 ; RRID:Addgene_43432)
